>Addgene plasmid #221985 | ND4 alphaDdCBE T2 | addgene full sequence | sequence record 438489 | Addgene NGS Result
GACGGATCGGGAGATCTCCCGATCCCCTATGGTGCACTCTCAGTACAATCTGCTCTGATGCCGCATAGTT
AAGCCAGTATCTGCTCCCTGCTTGTGTGTTGGAGGTCGCTGAGTAGTGCGCGAGCAAAATTTAAGCTACA
ACAAGGCAAGGCTTGACCGACAATTGCATGAAGAATCTGCTTAGGGTTAGGCGTTTTGCGCTGCTTCGCG
ATGTACGGGCCAGATATACGCGTTGACATTGATTATTGACTAGTTATTAATAGTAATCAATTACGGGGTC
ATTAGTTCATAGCCCATATATGGAGTTCCGCGTTACATAACTTACGGTAAATGGCCCGCCTGGCTGACCG
CCCAACGACCCCCGCCCATTGACGTCAATAATGACGTATGTTCCCATAGTAACGCCAATAGGGACTTTCC
ATTGACGTCAATGGGTGGAGTATTTACGGTAAACTGCCCACTTGGCAGTACATCAAGTGTATCATATGCC
AAGTACGCCCCCTATTGACGTCAATGACGGTAAATGGCCCGCCTGGCATTATGCCCAGTACATGACCTTA
TGGGACTTTCCTACTTGGCAGTACATCTACGTATTAGTCATCGCTATTACCATGGTGATGCGGTTTTGGC
AGTACATCAATGGGCGTGGATAGCGGTTTGACTCACGGGGATTTCCAAGTCTCCACCCCATTGACGTCAA
TGGGAGTTTGTTTTGGCACCAAAATCAACGGGACTTTCCAAAATGTCGTAACAACTCCGCCCCATTGACG
CAAATGGGCGGTAGGCGTGTACGGTGGGAGGTCTATATAAGCAGAGCTCTCTGGCTAACTAGAGAACCCA
CTGCTTACTGGCTTATCGAAATTAATACGACTCACTATAGGGAGACCCAAGCTGGCTAGCACCATGGCCT
CCGTTCTGACCCCGCTGCTGCTGCGTGGCCTGACCGGCTCCGCTCGTCGTCTGCCAGTTCCGCGTGCGAA
AATCCATTCCCTGGACTACAAAGACCATGACGGTGATTATAAAGATCATGACATCGATTACAAGGATGAC
GATGACAAGATGGACATCGCGGATCTGCGTACCCTGGGTTACAGCCAGCAGCAGCAGGAGAAGATCAAGC
CAAAGGTGCGCAGCACCGTGGCCCAGCACCATGAAGCTCTGGTGGGTCACGGCTTCACCCACGCGCACAT
CGTGGCTCTGAGCCAGCACCCAGCCGCGCTGGGTACCGTGGCCGTGAAATATCAGGACATGATTGCTGCC
CTGCCAGAGGCTACCCATGAAGCGATTGTGGGTGTGGGCAAGAGAGGAGCCGGTGCTCGTGCGCTGGAGG
CCCTGCTGACCGTGGCCGGTGAACTGCGTGGCCCGCCGCTGCAGCTGGATACCGGCCAGCTGCTGAAAAT
CGCGAAACGTGGCGGTGTGACCGCTGTGGAAGCTGTGCATGCCTGGCGTAATGCTCTGACCGGTGCCCCC
CTGAACCTGACCCCGGACCAAGTGGTGGCTATCGCCAGCAACAATGGCGGCAAGCAAGCGCTCGAAACGG
TGCAGCGGCTGTTGCCGGTGCTGTGCCAGGACCATGGCCTGACCCCGGACCAAGTGGTGGCTATCGCCAG
CAACGGTGGCGGCAAGCAAGCGCTCGAAACGGTGCAGCGGCTGTTGCCGGTGCTGTGCCAGGACCATGGC
CTGACCCCGGACCAAGTGGTGGCTATCGCCAGCAACATTGGCGGCAAGCAAGCGCTCGAAACGGTGCAGC
GGCTGTTGCCGGTGCTGTGCCAGGACCATGGCCTGACCCCGGACCAAGTGGTGGCTATCGCCAGCAACAT
TGGCGGCAAGCAAGCGCTCGAAACGGTGCAGCGGCTGTTGCCGGTGCTGTGCCAGGACCATGGCCTGACC
CCGGACCAAGTGGTGGCTATCGCCAGCAACAATGGCGGCAAGCAAGCGCTCGAAACGGTGCAGCGGCTGT
TGCCGGTGCTGTGCCAGGACCATGGCCTGACCCCGGACCAAGTGGTGGCTATCGCCAGCAACGGTGGCGG
CAAGCAAGCGCTCGAAACGGTGCAGCGGCTGTTGCCGGTGCTGTGCCAGGACCATGGCCTGACCCCGGAC
CAAGTGGTGGCTATCGCCAGCAACATTGGCGGCAAGCAAGCGCTCGAAACGGTGCAGCGGCTGTTGCCGG
TGCTGTGCCAGGACCATGGCCTCACACCCGATCAGGTCGTGGCTATCGCCAGCAACAATGGCGGCAAGCA
AGCGCTCGAAACGGTGCAGCGGCTGTTGCCGGTGCTGTGCCAGGACCATGGCCTGACCCCGGACCAAGTG
GTGGCTATCGCCAGCAACAATGGCGGCAAGCAAGCGCTCGAAACGGTGCAGCGGCTGTTGCCGGTGCTGT
GCCAGGACCATGGCCTGACCCCGGACCAAGTGGTGGCTATCGCCAGCAACATTGGCGGCAAGCAAGCGCT
CGAAACGGTGCAGCGGCTGTTGCCGGTGCTGTGCCAGGACCATGGCCTGACCCCGGACCAAGTGGTGGCT
ATCGCCAGCAACAATGGCGGCAAGCAAGCGCTCGAAACGGTGCAGCGGCTGTTGCCGGTGCTGTGCCAGG
ACCATGGCCTGACCCCGGACCAAGTGGTGGCTATCGCCAGCAACATTGGCGGCAAGCAAGCGCTCGAAAC
GGTGCAGCGGCTGTTGCCGGTGCTGTGCCAGGACCATGGCCTGACCCCGGACCAAGTGGTGGCTATCGCC
AGCAACAATGGCGGCAAGCAAGCGCTCGAAACGGTGCAGCGGCTGTTGCCGGTGCTGTGCCAGGACCATG
GCCTGACCCCGGACCAAGTGGTGGCTATCGCCAGCAACGGTGGCGGCAAGCAAGCGCTCGAAACGGTGCA
GCGGCTGTTGCCGGTGCTGTGCCAGGACCATGGCCTGACCCCGGACCAAGTGGTGGCTATCGCCAGCAAC
AATGGCGGCAAGCAAGCGCTCGAAAGCATTGTGGCCCAGCTGAGCCGGCCTGATCCGGCGTTGGCCGCGT
TGACCAACGATCACCTGGTGGCCCTGGCCTGCCTGGGCGGTCGTCCGGCCCTGGATGCGGTGAAGAAAGG
CCTGGGTGGATCCGGCAGCTACGCCCTGGGTCCGTATCAGATTAGCGCCCCGCAGCTGCCAGCTTACAAT
GGTCAGACCGTGGGTACCTTCTACTATGTGAACGACGCGGGCGGTCTGGAGAGCAAGGTGTTTAGCAGCG
GCGGTCCAACCCCGTACCCAAACTATGCCAATGCCGGTCATGTGGAGGGTCAGAGCGCCCTGTTCATGCG
TGATAACGGCATCAGCGAGGGTCTGGTGTTCCACAACAACCCGGAAGGCACCTGCGGTTTTTGCGTGAAC
ATGACCGAGACCCTGCTGCCGGAAAACGCGAAAATGACCGTGGTGCCGCCGGAAGGTTCTGGCGGCTCAA
CTAATCTGAGCGACATCATTGAGAAGGAGACTGGGAAACAGCTGGTCATTCAGGAGTCCATCCTGATGCT
GCCTGAGGAGGTGGAGGAAGTGATCGGCAACAAGCCAGAGTCTGACATCCTGGTGCACACCGCCTACGAC
GAGTCCACAGATGAGAATGTGATGCTGCTGACCTCTGACGCCCCCGAGTATAAGCCTTGGGCCCTGGTCA
TCCAGGATTCTAACGGCGAGAATAAGATCAAGATGCTGTGATAAGGGGTCTTTGTCCTCTGTACTGTCTC
TCTCCTTGCCCCTAACCCAAAAAGCTTCATTTTTCTGTGTAGGCTGCACAAGAGCCTTGATTGAAGATAT
ATTCTTTCTGAACAGTATTTAAGGTTTCCAATAAAATGTACACCCCTCAGAACTTCTGAGGCGGAAAGAA
CCAGCTGGGGCTCTAGGGGGTATCCCC
[124 nt withheld, positions 3878-4001]
C
[91 nt withheld, positions 4003-4093]
A
[49 nt withheld, positions 4095-4143]
CCTTTGACGTTGGAGTCCACGTTCTTT
[37 nt withheld, positions 4171-4207]
ACCCTATCTCGGTCTATTCTTTTGATTTATAAGGGATTTTGCCGATTTCGGCCTATTGGTTAAAAAATGA
GCTGATTTAACAAAAATTTAACGCGAATTAATTCTGTGGAATGTGTGTCAGTTAGGGTGTGGAAAGTCCC
CAGGCTCCCCAGCAGGCAGAAGTATGCAAAGCATGCATCTCAATTAGTCAGCAACCAGGTGTGGAAAGTC
CCCAGGCTCCCCAGCAGGCAGAAGTATGCAAAGCATGCATCTCAATTAGTCAGCAACCATAGTCCCGCCC
CTAACTCCGCCCATCCCGCCCCTAACTCCGCCCAGTTCCGCCCATTCTCCGCCCCATGGCTGACTAATTT
TTTTTATTTATGCAGAGGCCGAGGCCGCCTCTGCCTCTGAGCTATTCCAGAAGTAGTGAGGAGGCTTTTT
TGGAGGCCTAGGCTTTTGCAAAAAGCTCCCGGGAGCTTGTATATCCATTTTCGGATCTGATCAGCACGTG
TTGACAATTAATCATCGGCATAGTATATCGGCATAGTATAATACGACAAGGTGAGGAACTAAACCATGGC
CAAGCCTTTGTCTCAAGAAGAATCCACCCTCATTGAAAGAGCAACGGCTACAATCAACAGCATCCCCATC
TCTGAAGACTACAGCGTCGCCAGCGCAGCTCTCTCTAGCGACGGCCGCATCTTCACTGGTGTCAATGTAT
ATCATTTTACTGGGGGACCTTGTGCAGAACTCGTGGTGCTGGGCACTGCTGCTGCTGCGGCAGCTGGCAA
CCTGACTTGTATCGTCGCGATCGGAAATGAGAACAGGGGCATCTTGAGCCCCTGCGGACGGTGCCGACAG
GTGCTTCTCGATCTGCATCCTGGGATCAAAGCCATAGTGAAGGACAGTGATGGACAGCCGACGGCAGTTG
GGATTCGTGAATTGCTGCCCTCTGGTTATGTGTGGGAGGGCTAAGCACTTCGTGGCCGAGGAGCAGGACT
GACACGTGCTACGAGATTTCGATTCCACCGCCGCCTTCTATGAAAGGTTGGGCTTCGGAATCGTTTTCCG
GGACGCCGGCTGGATGATCCTCCAGCGCGGGGATCTCATGCTGGAGTTCTTCGCCCACCCCAACTTGTTT
ATTGCAGCTTATAATGGTTACAAATAAAGCAATAGCATCACAAATTTCACAAATAAAGCATTTTTTTCAC
TGCATTCTAGTTGTGGTTTGTCCAAACTCATCAATGTATCTTATCATGTCTGTATACCGTCGACCTCTAG
CTAGAGCTTGGCGTAATCATGGTCATAGCTGTTTCCTGTGTGAAATTGTTATCCGCTCACAATTCCACAC
AACATACGAGCCGGAAGCATAAAGTGTAAAGCCTGGGGTGCCTAATGAGTGAGCTAACTCACATTAATTG
CGTTGCGCTCACTGCCCGCTTTCCAGTCGGGAAACCTGTCGTGCCAGCTGCATTAATGAATCGGCCAACG
CGCGGGGAGAGGCGGTTTGCGTATTGGGCGCTCTTCCGCTTCCTCGCTCACTGACTCGCTGCGCTCGGTC
GTTCGGCTGCGGCGAGCGGTATCAGCTCACTCAAAGGCGGTAATACGGTTATCCACAGAATCAGGGGATA
ACGCAGGAAAGAACATGTGAGCAAAAGGCCAGCAAAAGGCCAGGAACCGTAAAAAGGCCGCGTTGCTGGC
GTTTTTCCATAGGCTCCGCCCCCCTGACGAGCATCACAAAAATCGACGCTCAAGTCAGAGGTGGCGAAAC
CCGACAGGACTATAAAGATACCAGGCGTTTCCCCCTGGAAGCTCCCTCGTGCGCTCTCCTGTTCCGACCC
TGCCGCTTACCGGATACCTGTCCGCCTTTCTCCCTTCGGGAAGCGTGGCGCTTTCTCATAGCTCACGCTG
TAGGTATCTCAGTTCGGTGTAGGTCGTTCGCTCCAAGCTGGGCTGTGTGCACGAACCCCCCGTTCAGCCC
GACCGCTGCGCCTTATCCGGTAACTATCGTCTTGAGTCCAACCCGGTAAGACACGACTTATCGCCACTGG
CAGCAGCCACTGGTAACAGGATTAGCAGAGCGAGGTATGTAGGCGGTGCTACAGAGTTCTTGAAGTGGTG
GCCTAACTACGGCTACACTAGAAGAACAGTATTTGGTATCTGCGCTCTGCTGAAGCCAGTTACCTTCGGA
AAAAGAGTTGGTAGCTCTTGATCCGGCAAACAAACCACCGCTGGTAGCGGTGGTTTTTTTGTTTGCAAGC
AGCAGATTACGCGCAGAAAAAAAGGATCTCAAGAAGATCCTTTGATCTTTTCTACGGGGTCTGACGCTCA
GTGGAACGAAAACTCACGTTAAGGGATTTTGGTCATGAGATTATCAAAAAGGATCTTCACCTAGATCCTT
TTAAATTAAAAATGAAGTTTTAAATCAATCTAAAGTATATATGAGTAAACTTGGTCTGACAGTTACCAAT
GTTTAATCAGTGAGGCACCTATCTCAGCGATCTGTCTATTTCGTTCATCCATAGTTGCCTGACTCCCCGT
CGTGTAGATAACTACGATACGGGAGGGCTTACCATCTGGCCCCAGTGCTGCAATGATACCGCGAGACCCA
CGCTCACCGGCTCCAGATTTATCAGCAATAAACCAGCCAGCCGGAAGGGCCGAGCGCAGAAGTGGTCCTG
CAACTTTATCCGCCTCCATCCAGTCTATTAATTGTTGCCGGGAAGCTAGAGTAAGTAGTTCGCCAGTTAA
TAGTTTGCGCAACGTTGTTGCCATTGCTACAGGCATCGTGGTGTCACGCTCGTCGTTTGGTATGGCTTCA
TTCAGCTCCGGTTCCCAACGATCAAGGCGAGTTACATGATCCCCCATGTTGTGCAAAAAAGCGGTTAGCT
CCTTCGGTCCTCCGATCGTTGTCAGAAGTAAGTTGGCCGCAGTGTTATCACTCATGGTTATGGCAGCACT
GCATAATTCTCTTACTGTCATGCCATCCGTAAGATGCTTTTCTGTGACTGGTGAGTACTCAACCAAGTCA
TTCTGAGAATAGTGTATGCGGCGACCGAGTTGCTCTTGCCCGGCGTCAATACGGGATAATACCGCGCCAC
ATAGCAGAACTTTAAAAGTGCTCATCATTGGAAAACGTTCTTCGGGGCGAAAACTCTCAAGGATCTTACC
GCTGTTGAGATCCAGTTCGATGTAACCCACTCGTGCACCCAACTGATCTTCAGCATCTTTTACTTTCACC
AGCGTTTCTGGGTGAGCAAAAACAGGAAGGCAAAATGCCGCAAAAAAGGGAATAAGGGCGACACGGAAAT
GTTGAATACTCATACTCTTCCTTTTTCAATATTATTGAAGCATTTATCAGGGTTATTGTCTCATGAGCGG
ATACATATTTGAATGTATTTAGAAAAATAAACAAATAGGGGTTCCGCGCACATTTCCCCGAAAAGTGCCA
CCTGACGTC
Features (pLannotate 1.2.2; 26 found; start..end, strand, type, name):
     28..80      -  misc_feature   bom (fragment): basis of mobility region from pBR322
    235..614     +  enhancer       CMV enhancer: human cytomegalovirus immediate early enhancer
    615..818     +  promoter       CMV promoter: human cytomegalovirus (CMV) immediate early promoter
    814..847     +  LTR            5' LTR (truncated) (fragment): truncated 5' long terminal repeat (LTR) from HIV-1
    863..881     +  promoter       T7 promoter: promoter for bacteriophage T7 RNA polymerase
    910..993     +  CDS            COX8A (fragment): COX8A_HUMAN - Also known as COX8, COX8L. Experimental evidence at protein level: Swiss-Prot protein existence level 1. Component of the cytochrome c oxidase, the last enzyme in the mitochondrial electron transport chain which drives oxidative phosphorylation. The respiratory chain contains 3 multisubunit complexes succinate dehydrogenase (complex II, CII), ubiquinol- cytochrome c oxidoreductase (cytochrome b-c1 complex, complex III, CIII) and cytochrome c oxidase (complex IV, CIV), that cooperate to transfer electrons derived from NADH and succinate to molecular oxygen, creating an electrochem
    994..1059    +  CDS            3xFLAG: three tandem FLAG® epitope tags, followed by an enterokinase cleavage site
   1072..1578    +  CDS            avrBs3 (fragment): AVRB3_XANEU - Experimental evidence at protein level: Swiss-Prot protein existence level 1. Avirulence protein. Acts as a transcription factor in C.annuum plants. In susceptible plants lacking the Bs3 resistance gene induces expression of a number of genes, including genes homologous to a family of auxin-induced genes, alpha-expansin genes, pectate lyase, anthocyanidin glucoside rhamnosyl transferase and at least one transcription factor, UPA20. Their expression leads to plant hypertrophy in mesophyll cells, probably mainly mediated by UPA20 (PubMed:17962565). In resistant plants induces the h
   2965..3084    +  CDS            avrBs3 (fragment): AVRB3_XANEU - Experimental evidence at protein level: Swiss-Prot protein existence level 1. Avirulence protein. Acts as a transcription factor in C.annuum plants. In susceptible plants lacking the Bs3 resistance gene induces expression of a number of genes, including genes homologous to a family of auxin-induced genes, alpha-expansin genes, pectate lyase, anthocyanidin glucoside rhamnosyl transferase and at least one transcription factor, UPA20. Their expression leads to plant hypertrophy in mesophyll cells, probably mainly mediated by UPA20 (PubMed:17962565). In resistant plants induces the h
   3085..3420    +  CDS            dddA (fragment): DDDA_BURC1 - Experimental evidence at protein level: Swiss-Prot protein existence level 1. Toxic component of a toxin-immunity protein module, which functions as a cellular contact-dependent growth inhibition (CDI) system. CDI modules allow bacteria to communicate with and inhibit the growth of closely related neighboring bacteria in a contact-dependent fashion. Bacteria that have this module inhibit or kill bacteria without it, giving them a growth advantage. Probably specifically inhibited by cognate immunity protein DddI (Probable). The C-terminal 163 residue fragment has double-stranded DN
   3430..3678    +  CDS            UGI: UNGI_BPPB2 - Experimental evidence at protein level: Swiss-Prot protein existence level 1. This protein binds specifically and reversibly to the host uracil-DNA glycosylase, preventing removal of uracil residues from PBS2 DNA by the host uracil-excision repair system. From Bacillus phage PBS2 (Bacteriophage PBS2).
   3836..3857    +  promoter       SV40 promoter (fragment): SV40 enhancer and early promoter
   3878..4306    +  rep_origin     f1 ori (sequence partly withheld): f1 bacteriophage origin of replication; arrow indicates direction of (+) strand synthesis
   4320..4649    +  promoter       SV40 promoter: SV40 enhancer and early promoter
   4697..4744    +  promoter       EM7 promoter: synthetic bacterial promoter&nbsp
   4763..5161    +  CDS            BSD: blasticidin S deaminase; Aspergillus terreus BSD; confers resistance to blasticidin
   5162..5189    +  CDS            BleoR (fragment): antibiotic-binding protein; Sh ble from Streptoalloteichus hindustanus; confers resistance to bleomycin, phleomycin, and Zeocin™
   5199..5324    +  CDS            ble (fragment): BLE_KLEPN - Experimental evidence at protein level: Swiss-Prot protein existence level 1. Binding protein with a strong affinity to the bleomycin family of antibiotics. Binds to CL990; an antimitotic-antibiotic compound. From Klebsiella pneumoniae.
   5319..5440    +  polyA_signal   SV40 poly(A) signal: SV40 polyadenylation signal
   5513..5529    -  protein_bind   lac operator: The lac repressor binds to the lac operator to inhibit transcription in E. coli. This inhibition can be relieved by adding lactose or isopropyl-β-D-thiogalactopyranoside (IPTG). lac repressor encoded by lacI
   5537..5567    -  promoter       lac promoter: promoter for the E. coli lac operon
   5582..5603    -  protein_bind   CAP binding site: CAP binding activates transcription in the presence of cAMP. E. coli catabolite activator protein
   5616..5708    -  CDS            lacI (fragment): lac repressor; lacI; The lac repressor binds to the lac operator to inhibit transcription in E. coli. This inhibition can be relieved by adding lactose or isopropyl-β-D-thiogalactopyranoside (IPTG).
   5891..6479    -  rep_origin     ori: high-copy-number ColE1/pMB1/pBR322/pUC origin of replication
   6650..7510    -  CDS            AmpR: β-lactamase; bla; confers resistance to ampicillin, carbenicillin, and related antibiotics
   7511..7615    -  promoter       AmpR promoter: bla
