[The description below was written by a language model from this plasmid's Addgene catalogue record and pLannotate feature annotations shown in this document.]
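Description:
ND4 alphaDdCBE T2 is a 7.6 kb mammalian expression plasmid on a pCMV backbone that encodes one arm of a split, TALE-guided mitochondrial cytosine base editor (DdCBE) directed at the mitochondrial ND4 gene. It replicates in E. coli from a high-copy ColE1/pUC-type origin with ampicillin resistance (AmpR under its own bla promoter) and also carries an f1 origin. For selection in mammalian cells, an SV40 early promoter, paired with a bacterial EM7 promoter, drives blasticidin S deaminase, followed by an SV40 polyadenylation signal. Short bleomycin-resistance and lac-region fragments in the annotation appear to be backbone remnants.

The payload is a synthetic fusion transcribed from the CMV enhancer/promoter, with a T7 promoter just upstream of the coding sequence. It begins with the COX8A mitochondrial targeting sequence, which imports the protein into the mitochondrial matrix, followed by a 3xFLAG epitope for detection. Next comes an AvrBs3-type TALE N-terminal domain in the "alphaN" form, recorded as carrying Q231R, W232G and S233A substitutions, then the ND4 T2 repeat array and the TALE C-terminal domain. The repeat array was assembled by Golden Gate cloning between retained BsmBI sites, and it falls in the unannotated gap between the two AvrBs3 fragments in the feature table. The TALE is fused to the 1397N half of the DddA double-stranded DNA cytidine deaminase toxin domain and to a uracil glycosylase inhibitor (UGI), which protects the deaminated base from excision repair. The record lists an ATP5B 3'UTR at the end of the insert, but the feature table does not annotate it. Because the DddAtox half is inactive alone, this arm would be co-expressed with a partner TALE arm carrying the complementary half, so that deaminase activity is reconstituted at the target site for C-to-T editing of mitochondrial DNA.
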