Addgene plasmid #221985: ND4 alphaDdCBE T2
Purpose: Expresses mitochondrial cytosine base editor arm in mammalian cells
Depositing lab: Stephen Ekker. Depositing organization: Mayo Foundation for Medical Education and Research. Publication: Unconstrained Precision Mitochondrial Genome Editing with alphaDdCBEs. Castillo SR, Simone BW, Clark KJ, Devaux P, Ekker SC. Hum Gene Ther. 2024 Sep 24. doi: 10.1089/hum.2024.073. PubMed 39212664.
Backbone
  Vector backbone: pCMV
  Backbone size w/o insert (bp): 4717
  Vector type: Mammalian Expression, CRISPR
  Selectable markers: Blasticidin
Growth in bacteria
  Bacterial resistance: Ampicillin, 100 μg/mL
  Growth temperature: 30°C
  Growth strain: NEB Stable
  Copy number: High Copy
Gene/Insert
  Gene/Insert name: COX8A MTS-3xFLAG-TALE NT-alphaN-ND4 TALE T2 repeats-TALE CTD-DddAtox 1397N-UGI-ATP5B 3'UTR
  Species: Synthetic
  Insert size (bp): 2929
  Mutation: TALE: Q231R, W232G, S233A
  Promoter: CMV
  Tag / fusion protein: 3xFLAG (N terminal on backbone)
  Cloning method: Golden Gate
  Sequencing primers: 5′ T7; 3′ ACACCCGCCGCGCTTAATGC
Terms and licenses: Academic/Nonprofit Terms; Industry Terms: Not Available to Industry
Depositor comments: 5' Cloning Site: BsmBI (Not Destroyed), 3' Cloning Site: BsmBI (Not Destroyed). Please visit https://www.biorxiv.org/content/10.1101/2024.05.13.593977v1 for bioRxiv preprint.
How to cite: ND4 alphaDdCBE T2 was a gift from Stephen Ekker (Addgene plasmid # 221985 ; http://n2t.net/addgene:221985 ; RRID:Addgene_221985)
