>Addgene plasmid #221985 | ND4 alphaDdCBE T2 | depositor partial sequence | sequence record 434677 | Partial
ATGGCCTCCGTTCTGACCCCGCTGCTGCTGCGTGGCCTGACCGGCTCCGCTCGTCGTCTGCCAGTTCCGC
GTGCGAAAATCCATTCCCTGGACTACAAAGACCATGACGGTGATTATAAAGATCATGACATCGATTACAA
GGATGACGATGACAAGATGGACATCGCGGATCTGCGTACCCTGGGTTACAGCCAGCAGCAGCAGGAGAAG
ATCAAGCCAAAGGTGCGCAGCACCGTGGCCCAGCACCATGAAGCTCTGGTGGGTCACGGCTTCACCCACG
CGCACATCGTGGCTCTGAGCCAGCACCCAGCCGCGCTGGGTACCGTGGCCGTGAAATATCAGGACATGAT
TGCTGCCCTGCCAGAGGCTACCCATGAAGCGATTGTGGGTGTGGGCAAGAGAGGAGCCGGTGCTCGTGCG
CTGGAGGCCCTGCTGACCGTGGCCGGTGAACTGCGTGGCCCGCCGCTGCAGCTGGATACCGGCCAGCTGC
TGAAAATCGCGAAACGTGGCGGTGTGACCGCTGTGGAAGCTGTGCATGCCTGGCGTAATGCTCTGACCGG
TGCCCCCCTGAACCTGACCCCGGACCAAGTGGTGGCTATCGCCAGCAACAATGGCGGCAAGCAAGCGCTC
GAAACGGTGCAGCGGCTGTTGCCGGTGCTGTGCCAGGACCATGGCCTGACCCCGGACCAAGTGGTGGCTA
TCGCCAGCAACGGTGGCGGCAAGCAAGCGCTCGAAACGGTGCAGCGGCTGTTGCCGGTGCTGTGCCAGGA
CCATGGCCTGACCCCGGACCAAGTGGTGGCTATCGCCAGCAACATTGGCGGCAAGCAAGCGCTCGAAACG
GTGCAGCGGCTGTTGCCGGTGCTGTGCCAGGACCATGGCCTGACCCCGGACCAAGTGGTGGCTATCGCCA
GCAACATTGGCGGCAAGCAAGCGCTCGAAACGGTGCAGCGGCTGTTGCCGGTGCTGTGCCAGGACCATGG
CCTGACCCCGGACCAAGTGGTGGCTATCGCCAGCAACAATGGCGGCAAGCAAGCGCTCGAAACGGTGCAG
CGGCTGTTGCCGGTGCTGTGCCAGGACCATGGCCTGACCCCGGACCAAGTGGTGGCTATCGCCAGCAACG
GTGGCGGCAAGCAAGCGCTCGAAACGGTGCAGCGGCTGTTGCCGGTGCTGTGCCAGGACCATGGCCTGAC
CCCGGACCAAGTGGTGGCTATCGCCAGCAACATTGGCGGCAAGCAAGCGCTCGAAACGGTGCAGCGGCTG
TTGCCGGTGCTGTGCCAGGACCATGGCCTCACACCCGATCAGGTCGTGGCTATCGCCAGCAACAATGGCG
GCAAGCAAGCGCTCGAAACGGTGCAGCGGCTGTTGCCGGTGCTGTGCCAGGACCATGGCCTGACCCCGGA
CCAAGTGGTGGCTATCGCCAGCAACAATGGCGGCAAGCAAGCGCTCGAAACGGTGCAGCGGCTGTTGCCG
GTGCTGTGCCAGGACCATGGCCTGACCCCGGACCAAGTGGTGGCTATCGCCAGCAACATTGGCGGCAAGC
AAGCGCTCGAAACGGTGCAGCGGCTGTTGCCGGTGCTGTGCCAGGACCATGGCCTGACCCCGGACCAAGT
GGTGGCTATCGCCAGCAACAATGGCGGCAAGCAAGCGCTCGAAACGGTGCAGCGGCTGTTGCCGGTGCTG
TGCCAGGACCATGGCCTGACCCCGGACCAAGTGGTGGCTATCGCCAGCAACATTGGCGGCAAGCAAGCGC
TCGAAACGGTGCAGCGGCTGTTGCCGGTGCTGTGCCAGGACCATGGCCTGACCCCGGACCAAGTGGTGGC
TATCGCCAGCAACAATGGCGGCAAGCAAGCGCTCGAAACGGTGCAGCGGCTGTTGCCGGTGCTGTGCCAG
GACCATGGCCTGACCCCGGACCAAGTGGTGGCTATCGCCAGCAACGGTGGCGGCAAGCAAGCGCTCGAAA
CGGTGCAGCGGCTGTTGCCGGTGCTGTGCCAGGACCATGGCCTGACCCCGGACCAAGTGGTGGCTATCGC
CAGCAACAATGGCGGCAAGCAAGCGCTCGAAAGCATTGTGGCCCAGCTGAGCCGGCCTGATCCGGCGTTG
GCCGCGTTGACCAACGATCACCTGGTGGCCCTGGCCTGCCTGGGCGGTCGTCCGGCCCTGGATGCGGTGA
AGAAAGGCCTGGGTGGATCCGGCAGCTACGCCCTGGGTCCGTATCAGATTAGCGCCCCGCAGCTGCCAGC
TTACAATGGTCAGACCGTGGGTACCTTCTACTATGTGAACGACGCGGGCGGTCTGGAGAGCAAGGTGTTT
AGCAGCGGCGGTCCAACCCCGTACCCAAACTATGCCAATGCCGGTCATGTGGAGGGTCAGAGCGCCCTGT
TCATGCGTGATAACGGCATCAGCGAGGGTCTGGTGTTCCACAACAACCCGGAAGGCACCTGCGGTTTTTG
CGTGAACATGACCGAGACCCTGCTGCCGGAAAACGCGAAAATGACCGTGGTGCCGCCGGAAGGTTCTGGC
GGCTCAACTAATCTGAGCGACATCATTGAGAAGGAGACTGGGAAACAGCTGGTCATTCAGGAGTCCATCC
TGATGCTGCCTGAGGAGGTGGAGGAAGTGATCGGCAACAAGCCAGAGTCTGACATCCTGGTGCACACCGC
CTACGACGAGTCCACAGATGAGAATGTGATGCTGCTGACCTCTGACGCCCCCGAGTATAAGCCTTGGGCC
CTGGTCATCCAGGATTCTAACGGCGAGAATAAGATCAAGATGCTGTGATAAGGGGTCTTTGTCCTCTGTA
CTGTCTCTCTCCTTGCCCCTAACCCAAAAAGCTTCATTTTTCTGTGTAGGCTGCACAAGAGCCTTGATTG
AAGATATATTCTTTCTGAACAGTATTTAAGGTTTCCAATAAAATGTACACCCCTCAGAA
